Addgene plasmid #126203: p1147-pCSDest-AcrIIC3Nme-mCherry-miR122BS
Purpose: Mammalian expression of AcrIIC3Nme fused to mCherry with 3x miR-122 binding sites in 3' UTR
Depositing lab: Erik Sontheimer. Depositing organization: University of Massachusetts, Worcester. Publication: Tissue-restricted Genome Editing in vivo Specified by MicroRNA-repressible Anti-CRISPR Proteins. Lee J, Mou H, Ibraheim R, Liang SQ, Liu P, Xue W, Sontheimer EJ. RNA. 2019 Aug 22. pii: rna.071704.119. doi: 10.1261/rna.071704.119. PubMed 31439808.
Backbone
  Vector backbone: pCSDest2
  Backbone size w/o insert (bp): 4954
  Total vector size (bp): 5302
  Vector type: Mammalian Expression
Growth in bacteria
  Bacterial resistance: Ampicillin, 100 μg/mL
  Growth temperature: 37°C
  Growth strain: DH5alpha
  Copy number: Unknown
Gene/Insert
  Gene/Insert name: codon-optimized AcrIIC3Nme
  Insert size (bp): 348
  Promoter: CMV
  Tag / fusion protein: FLAG/NLS (C terminal on insert); mCherry (C terminal on insert)
  Cloning method: Gibson Cloning
  Sequencing primers: 5′ ATTTAGGTGACACTATAGA; 3′ TAATACGACTCACTATAG
Terms and licenses: Academic/Nonprofit Terms; Industry Terms: Not Available to Industry
How to cite: p1147-pCSDest-AcrIIC3Nme-mCherry-miR122BS was a gift from Erik Sontheimer (Addgene plasmid # 126203 ; http://n2t.net/addgene:126203 ; RRID:Addgene_126203)
