[The description below was written by a language model from this plasmid's Addgene catalogue record and pLannotate feature annotations shown in this document.]
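Description:
p1147-pCSDest-AcrIIC3Nme-mCherry-miR122BS is a mammalian expression plasmid of about 5.3 kb built on the pCSDest2 backbone. It is maintained in E. coli through a high-copy ColE1/pUC-type origin and selected with ampicillin via the β-lactamase gene. The backbone also carries an f1 phage origin and remnants of the lac promoter/operator, lacI and lacZα regions that have no role in the expression cassette.

The payload is a 348 bp codon-optimized open reading frame for AcrIIC3Nme, an anti-CRISPR protein that inhibits type II-C Cas9 orthologs such as the Neisseria meningitidis enzyme. It carries C-terminal FLAG and NLS tags followed by an mCherry fusion, so the inhibitor can be detected by epitope tag, directed to the nucleus and monitored by red fluorescence. Transcription is driven by a CMV promoter, annotated in the sequence as the simian CMV IE94 enhancer/promoter, and terminated by an SV40 polyadenylation signal. An SP6 promoter lies just upstream of the coding region, with T7 and T3 promoters on the opposite strand downstream, as is usual for CS2-family vectors. The automated feature table does not annotate the Acr coding sequence, the NLS or the microRNA sites, though the unannotated stretches before the FLAG tag and after mCherry are consistent with their expected positions.

According to the record, the 3' UTR contains three miR-122 binding sites. Since miR-122 is abundant in hepatocytes, the transcript should be repressed there, relieving Cas9 inhibition. In cells lacking this microRNA, the anti-CRISPR is still expressed and blocks editing. The construct thus serves to restrict genome editing to particular tissues using microRNA-repressible anti-CRISPR proteins.
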