Features (pLannotate 1.2.2; 16 found; start..end, strand, type, name):
      4..22      +  promoter       SP6 promoter: promoter for bacteriophage SP6 RNA polymerase
    414..438     +  CDS            2xFLAG (fragment): two tandem FLAG® epitope tags
    477..1184    +  CDS            mCherry: mCherry is a basic (constitutively fluorescent) red fluorescent protein published in 2004, derived from Discosoma sp.. It is reported to be a very rapidly-maturing monomer with low acid sensitivity.
   1297..1315    -  promoter       T7 promoter: promoter for bacteriophage T7 RNA polymerase
   1320..1454    -  polyA_signal   SV40 poly(A) signal: SV40 polyadenylation signal
   1567..1585    -  promoter       T3 promoter: promoter for bacteriophage T3 RNA polymerase
   1630..1646    -  protein_bind   lac operator: The lac repressor binds to the lac operator to inhibit transcription in E. coli. This inhibition can be relieved by adding lactose or isopropyl-β-D-thiogalactopyranoside (IPTG). lac repressor encoded by lacI
   1654..1684    -  promoter       lac promoter: promoter for the E. coli lac operon
   1699..1720    -  protein_bind   CAP binding site: CAP binding activates transcription in the presence of cAMP. E. coli catabolite activator protein
   1733..1825    -  CDS            lacI (fragment): lac repressor; lacI; The lac repressor binds to the lac operator to inhibit transcription in E. coli. This inhibition can be relieved by adding lactose or isopropyl-β-D-thiogalactopyranoside (IPTG).
   2008..2596    -  rep_origin     ori: high-copy-number ColE1/pMB1/pBR322/pUC origin of replication
   2767..3627    -  CDS            AmpR: β-lactamase; bla; confers resistance to ampicillin, carbenicillin, and related antibiotics
   3628..3732    -  promoter       AmpR promoter: bla
   3758..4213    -  rep_origin     f1 ori (sequence partly withheld): f1 bacteriophage origin of replication; arrow indicates direction of (+) strand synthesis
   4218..4284    -  CDS            lacZα (fragment): LacZα fragment of β-galactosidase; lacZ fragment
   4291..5268    +  promoter       CMV IE94 promoter: enhancer/promoter region of simian cytomegalovirus major immediate early transcription unit IE94
>Addgene plasmid #126203 | p1147-pCSDest-AcrIIC3Nme-mCherry-miR122BS | addgene full sequence | sequence record 254653 | Addgene NGS Result
TTGATTTAGGTGACACTATAGACGGAATTGTACCCGCGGCCGATCCACCGGTCGCCACCATGTTCAAACG
GGCCATTATTTTCACCAGCTTCAACGGCTTCGAGAAGGTCAGTCGCACGGAAAAACGGCGCCTTGCCAAG
ATAATTAACGCCAGAGTTAGTATAATCGACGAGTATCTTCGCGCCAAAGACACCAACGCCTCCTTGGACG
GACAGTATAGAGCATTCCTTTTCAATGATGAGTCACCAGCGATGACCGAATTCCTCGCTAAGCTCAAGGC
GTTCGCAGAAAGCTGTACTGGTATAAGCATTGATGCGTGGGAGATTGAAGAGAGCGAGTATGTTCGATTG
CCCGTCGAACGGAGAGATTTCCTTGCGGCGGCCAATGGCAAAGAAATTTTCAAAATTGGCGGGGATTATA
AGGATGATGATGATAAGGGCTCCCCTAAGAAGAAGAGAAAGGTGGGATCCGGAAGTATGGTGAGCAAGGG
CGAGGAGGATAACATGGCCATCATCAAGGAGTTCATGCGCTTCAAGGTGCACATGGAGGGCTCCGTGAAC
GGCCACGAGTTCGAGATCGAGGGCGAGGGCGAGGGCCGCCCCTACGAGGGCACCCAGACCGCCAAGCTGA
AGGTGACCAAGGGTGGCCCCCTGCCCTTCGCCTGGGACATCCTGTCCCCTCAGTTCATGTACGGCTCCAA
GGCCTACGTGAAGCACCCCGCCGACATCCCCGACTACTTGAAGCTGTCCTTCCCCGAGGGCTTCAAGTGG
GAGCGCGTGATGAACTTCGAGGACGGCGGCGTGGTGACCGTGACCCAGGACTCCTCACTGCAGGACGGCG
AGTTCATCTACAAGGTGAAGCTGCGCGGCACCAACTTCCCCTCCGACGGCCCCGTAATGCAGAAGAAGAC
CATGGGCTGGGAGGCCTCCTCCGAGCGGATGTACCCCGAGGACGGCGCCCTGAAGGGCGAGATCAAGCAG
AGGCTGAAGCTGAAGGACGGCGGCCACTACGACGCTGAGGTCAAGACCACCTACAAGGCCAAGAAGCCCG
TGCAGCTGCCCGGCGCCTACAACGTCAACATCAAGTTGGACATCACCTCCCACAACGAGGACTACACCAT
CGTGGAACAGTACGAACGCGCTGAGGGCCGCCACTCCACCGGCGGCATGGACGAGCTGTACAAGTGATAA
AGCGGCCATCAAGCTTGACAAACACCATTGTCACACTCCAACAAACACCATTGTCACACTCCAACAAACA
CCATTGTCACACTCCACCATAGAGCTCGCTGATCAGCCTATAGTGAGTCGTATTACGTAGATCCAGACAT
GATAAGATACATTGATGAGTTTGGACAAACCACAACTAGAATGCAGTGAAAAAAATGCTTTATTTGTGAA
ATTTGTGATGCTATTGCTTTATTTGTAACCATTATAAGCTGCAATAAACAAGTTAACAACAACAATTGCA
TTCATTTTATGTTTCAGGTTCAGGGGGAGGTGTGGGAGGTTTTTTAATTCGCGGCCGCGGCGCCAATGCA
TTGGGCCCGGTACCCAGCTTTTGTTCCCTTTAGTGAGGGTTAATTGCGCGCTTGGCGTAATCATGGTCAT
AGCTGTTTCCTGTGTGAAATTGTTATCCGCTCACAATTCCACACAACATACGAGCCGGGAGCATAAAGTG
TAAAGCCTGGGGTGCCTAATGAGTGAGCTAACTCACATTAATTGCGTTGCGCTCACTGCCCGCTTTCCAG
TCGGGAAACCTGTCGTGCCAGCTGCATTAATGAATCGGCCAACGCGCGGGGAGAGGCGGTTTGCGTATTG
GGCGCTCTTCCGCTTCCTCGCTCACTGACTCGCTGCGCTCGGTCGTTCGGCTGCGGCGAGCGGTATCAGC
TCACTCAAAGGCGGTAATACGGTTATCCACAGAATCAGGGGATAACGCAGGAAAGAACATGTGAGCAAAA
GGCCAGCAAAAGGCCAGGAACCGTAAAAAGGCCGCGTTGCTGGCGTTTTTCCATAGGCTCCGCCCCCCTG
ACGAGCATCACAAAAATCGACGCTCAAGTCAGAGGTGGCGAAACCCGACAGGACTATAAAGATACCAGGC
GTTTCCCCCTGGAAGCTCCCTCGTGCGCTCTCCTGTTCCGACCCTGCCGCTTACCGGATACCTGTCCGCC
TTTCTCCCTTCGGGAAGCGTGGCGCTTTCTCATAGCTCACGCTGTAGGTATCTCAGTTCGGTGTAGGTCG
TTCGCTCCAAGCTGGGCTGTGTGCACGAACCCCCCGTTCAGCCCGACCGCTGCGCCTTATCCGGTAACTA
TCGTCTTGAGTCCAACCCGGTAAGACACGACTTATCGCCACTGGCAGCAGCCACTGGTAACAGGATTAGC
AGAGCGAGGTATGTAGGCGGTGCTACAGAGTTCTTGAAGTGGTGGCCTAACTACGGCTACACTAGAAGAA
CAGTATTTGGTATCTGCGCTCTGCTGAAGCCAGTTACCTTCGGAAAAAGAGTTGGTAGCTCTTGATCCGG
CAAACAAACCACCGCTGGTAGCGGTGGTTTTTTTGTTTGCAAGCAGCAGATTACGCGCAGAAAAAAAGGA
TCTCAAGAAGATCCTTTGATCTTTTCTACGGGGTCTGACGCTCAGTGGAACGAAAACTCACGTTAAGGGA
TTTTGGTCATGAGATTATCAAAAAGGATCTTCACCTAGATCCTTTTAAATTAAAAATGAAGTTTTAAATC
AATCTAAAGTATATATGAGTAAACTTGGTCTGACAGTTACCAATGCTTAATCAGTGAGGCACCTATCTCA
GCGATCTGTCTATTTCGTTCATCCATAGTTGCCTGACTCCCCGTCGTGTAGATAACTACGATACGGGAGG
GCTTACCATCTGGCCCCAGTGCTGCAATGATACCGCGAGACCCACGCTCACCGGCTCCAGATTTATCAGC
AATAAACCAGCCAGCCGGAAGGGCCGAGCGCAGAAGTGGTCCTGCAACTTTATCCGCCTCCATCCAGTCT
ATTAATTGTTGCCGGGAAGCTAGAGTAAGTAGTTCGCCAGTTAATAGTTTGCGCAACGTTGTTGCCATTG
CTACAGGCATCGTGGTGTCACGCTCGTCGTTTGGTATGGCTTCATTCAGCTCCGGTTCCCAACGATCAAG
GCGAGTTACATGATCCCCCATGTTGTGCAAAAAAGCGGTTAGCTCCTTCGGTCCTCCGATCGTTGTCAGA
AGTAAGTTGGCCGCAGTGTTATCACTCATGGTTATGGCAGCACTGCATAATTCTCTTACTGTCATGCCAT
CCGTAAGATGCTTTTCTGTGACTGGTGAGTACTCAACCAAGTCATTCTGAGAATAGTGTATGCGGCGACC
GAGTTGCTCTTGCCCGGCGTCAATACGGGATAATACCGCGCCACATAGCAGAACTTTAAAAGTGCTCATC
ATTGGAAAACGTTCTTCGGGGCGAAAACTCTCAAGGATCTTACCGCTGTTGAGATCCAGTTCGATGTAAC
CCACTCGTGCACCCAACTGATCTTCAGCATCTTTTACTTTCACCAGCGTTTCTGGGTGAGCAAAAACAGG
AAGGCAAAATGCCGCAAAAAAGGGAATAAGGGCGACACGGAAATGTTGAATACTCATACTCTTCCTTTTT
CAATATTATTGAAGCATTTATCAGGGTTATTGTCTCATGAGCGGATACATATTTGAATGTATTTAGAAAA
ATAAACAAATAGGGGTTCCGCGCACATTTCCCCGAAAAGTGCCACCTAAATTGTAAGCGTTAATATTTTG
TTAAAATTCGCGTTAAATTTTTGTTAAATCAGCTCATTTTTTAACCAATAGGCCGAAATCGGCAAAATCC
CTTATAAATCAAAAGAATAGACCGAGATAGGGT
[37 nt withheld, positions 3884-3920]
AAAGAACGTGGACTCCAACGTCAAAGG
[49 nt withheld, positions 3948-3996]
TAATCAAA
[84 nt withheld, positions 4005-4088]
G
[124 nt withheld, positions 4090-4213]
CCCATTCGCCATTCAGGCTGCGCAACTGTTGGGAAGGGCGATCGGTGCGGGCCTCTTCGCTATTACGCCA
GTCGACCGCCAATTCAATATGGCGTATATGGACTCATGCCAATTCAATATGGTGGATCTGGACCTGTGCC
AATTCAATATGGCGTATATGGACTCGTGCCAATTCAATATGGTGGATCTGGACCCCAGCCAATTCAATAT
GGCGGACTTGGCACCATGCCAATTCAATATGGCGGACCTGGCACTGTGCCAACTGGGGAGGGGTCTACTT
GGCACGGTGCCAAGTTTGAGGAGGGGTCTTGGCCCTGTGCCAAGTCCGCCATATTGAATTGGCATGGTGC
CAATAATGGCGGCCATATTGGCTATATGCCAGGATCAATATATAGGCAATATCCAATATGGCCCTATGCC
AATATGGCTATTGGCCAGGTTCAATACTATGTATTGGCCCTATGCCATATAGTATTCCATATATGGGTTT
TCCTATTGACGTAGATAGCCCCTCCCAATGGGCGGTCCCATATACCATATATGGGGCTTCCTAATACCGC
CCATAGCCACTCCCCCATTGACGTCAATGGTCTCTATATATGGTCTTTCCTATTGACGTCATATGGGCGG
TCCTATTGACGTATATGGCGCCTCCCCCATTGACGTCAATTACGGTAAATGGCCCGCCTGGCTCAATGCC
CATTGACGTCAATAGGACCACCCACCATTGACGTCAATGGGATGGCTCATTGCCCATTCATATCCGTTCT
CACGCCCCCTATTGACGTCAATGACGGTAAATGGCCCACTTGGCAGTACATCAATATCTATTAATAGTAA
CTTGGCAAGTACATTACTATTGGAAGTACGCCAGGGTACATTGGCAGTACTCCCATTGACGTCAATGGCG
GTAAATGGCCCGCGATGGCTGCCAAGTACATCCCCATTGACGTCAATGGGGAGGGGCAATGACGCAAATG
GGCGTTCCATTGACGTAAATGGGCGGTAGGCGTGCCTAATGGGAGGTCTATATAAGCAATGCTCGTTTAG
GGAACCGCCATTCTGCCTGGGGACGTCGGAGCAAGC
